Addgene plasmid #208918: KOR untagged
Purpose: encodes the human kappa opioid receptor, without any tags
Depositing lab: Christian Gruber. Depositing organization: Medical University of Vienna.
Backbone
  Vector backbone: pcDNA3.0
  Backbone manufacturer: Invitrogen
  Backbone size w/o insert (bp): 5400
  Vector type: Mammalian Expression
Growth in bacteria
  Bacterial resistance: Ampicillin, 100 μg/mL
  Growth temperature: 37°C
  Growth strain: DH5alpha
  Copy number: Unknown
Gene/Insert
  Gene/Insert name: OPRK1
  Species: H. sapiens (human)
  Insert size (bp): 1140
  Entrez Gene: OPRK1 (a.k.a. K-OR-1, KOP, KOR, KOR-1, KOR1, OPRK)
  Promoter: CMV
  Cloning method: Restriction Enzyme; 5′ cloning site NheI (unknown if destroyed); 3′ cloning site HindIII (unknown if destroyed)
Terms and licenses: Academic/Nonprofit Terms; Industry Terms: Not Available to Industry
How to cite: KOR untagged was a gift from Christian Gruber (Addgene plasmid # 208918)
