[The description below was written by a language model from this plasmid's Addgene catalogue record and pLannotate feature annotations shown in this document.]
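Description:
KOR untagged is a mammalian expression plasmid built on the pcDNA3.0 backbone that encodes the human kappa opioid receptor (OPRK1), a G-protein coupled receptor for dynorphins, alpha-neoendorphins, various synthetic opioids and salvinorin A. The 1,140 bp coding sequence was inserted by restriction cloning between NheI and HindIII sites and lies downstream of the human cytomegalovirus immediate early enhancer and promoter, with the bovine growth hormone polyadenylation signal terminating the transcript. A T7 promoter between the CMV promoter and the insert would allow in vitro transcription of the same strand.

The plasmid is propagated in E. coli through a high-copy ColE1/pUC-type origin and selected with ampicillin via the β-lactamase gene; an f1 origin is also present for single-stranded DNA production. For mammalian cells, an SV40 early promoter drives the neomycin phosphotransferase gene followed by the SV40 poly(A) signal, the standard pcDNA3 arrangement that permits G418 selection of stable transfectants.

The catalogue entry describes the receptor as carrying no tags. The automated annotation of the 6,695 nt sequenced record does flag a short fragment resembling part of a 3xFLAG epitope a few bases upstream of the OPRK1 open reading frame. The record does not indicate whether this is translated with the receptor, so it may be only a cloning remnant or a chance match. Other small fragment calls (truncated HIV-1 LTR, ble, lacI, bom) look like backbone residue or annotation artefacts rather than functional parts. The construct suits transient or stable expression of unmodified receptor, for example in ligand binding or signalling studies where an epitope or fluorescent fusion is undesirable, although the record names no specific application.
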