Features (pLannotate 1.2.2; 21 found; start..end, strand, type, name):
     28..80      -  misc_feature   bom (fragment): basis of mobility region from pBR322
    235..614     +  enhancer       CMV enhancer: human cytomegalovirus immediate early enhancer
    615..818     +  promoter       CMV promoter: human cytomegalovirus (CMV) immediate early promoter
    814..847     +  LTR            5' LTR (truncated) (fragment): truncated 5' long terminal repeat (LTR) from HIV-1
    863..881     +  promoter       T7 promoter: promoter for bacteriophage T7 RNA polymerase
   1040..1060    +  CDS            3xFLAG (fragment): three tandem FLAG® epitope tags
   1073..2212    +  CDS            OPRK1: OPRK_HUMAN - Also known as OPRK. Experimental evidence at protein level: Swiss-Prot protein existence level 1. G-protein coupled opioid receptor that functions as receptor for endogenous alpha-neoendorphins and dynorphins, but has low affinity for beta-endorphins. Also functions as receptor for various synthetic opioids and for the psychoactive diterpene salvinorin A. Ligand binding causes a conformation change that triggers signaling via guanine nucleotide-binding proteins (G proteins) and modulates the activity of down-stream effectors, such as adenylate cyclase. Signaling leads to the inhib
   2292..2516    +  polyA_signal   bGH poly(A) signal: bovine growth hormone polyadenylation signal
   2520..2541    +  promoter       SV40 promoter (fragment): SV40 enhancer and early promoter
   2562..2990    +  rep_origin     f1 ori (sequence partly withheld): f1 bacteriophage origin of replication; arrow indicates direction of (+) strand synthesis
   3004..3333    +  promoter       SV40 promoter: SV40 enhancer and early promoter
   3400..4191    +  CDS            neo: KKA2_KLEPN - Also known as kan, nptII. Experimental evidence at protein level: Swiss-Prot protein existence level 1. Resistance to kanamycin, neomycin, paromomycin, ribostamycin, butirosin and gentamicin B. From Klebsiella pneumoniae.
   4215..4373    +  CDS            ble (fragment): BLE_KLEPN - Experimental evidence at protein level: Swiss-Prot protein existence level 1. Binding protein with a strong affinity to the bleomycin family of antibiotics. Binds to CL990; an antimitotic-antibiotic compound. From Klebsiella pneumoniae.
   4368..4489    +  polyA_signal   SV40 poly(A) signal: SV40 polyadenylation signal
   4562..4578    -  protein_bind   lac operator: The lac repressor binds to the lac operator to inhibit transcription in E. coli. This inhibition can be relieved by adding lactose or isopropyl-β-D-thiogalactopyranoside (IPTG). lac repressor encoded by lacI
   4586..4616    -  promoter       lac promoter: promoter for the E. coli lac operon
   4631..4652    -  protein_bind   CAP binding site: CAP binding activates transcription in the presence of cAMP. E. coli catabolite activator protein
   4665..4757    -  CDS            lacI (fragment): lac repressor; lacI; The lac repressor binds to the lac operator to inhibit transcription in E. coli. This inhibition can be relieved by adding lactose or isopropyl-β-D-thiogalactopyranoside (IPTG).
   4940..5528    -  rep_origin     ori: high-copy-number ColE1/pMB1/pBR322/pUC origin of replication
   5699..6559    -  CDS            AmpR: β-lactamase; bla; confers resistance to ampicillin, carbenicillin, and related antibiotics
   6560..6664    -  promoter       AmpR promoter: bla
>Addgene plasmid #208918 | KOR untagged | addgene full sequence | sequence record 413115 | Addgene NGS Result
GACGGATCGGGAGATCTCCCGATCCCCTATGGTGCACTCTCAGTACAATCTGCTCTGATGCCGCATAGTT
AAGCCAGTATCTGCTCCCTGCTTGTGTGTTGGAGGTCGCTGAGTAGTGCGCGAGCAAAATTTAAGCTACA
ACAAGGCAAGGCTTGACCGACAATTGCATGAAGAATCTGCTTAGGGTTAGGCGTTTTGCGCTGCTTCGCG
ATGTACGGGCCAGATATACGCGTTGACATTGATTATTGACTAGTTATTAATAGTAATCAATTACGGGGTC
ATTAGTTCATAGCCCATATATGGAGTTCCGCGTTACATAACTTACGGTAAATGGCCCGCCTGGCTGACCG
CCCAACGACCCCCGCCCATTGACGTCAATAATGACGTATGTTCCCATAGTAACGCCAATAGGGACTTTCC
ATTGACGTCAATGGGTGGAGTATTTACGGTAAACTGCCCACTTGGCAGTACATCAAGTGTATCATATGCC
AAGTACGCCCCCTATTGACGTCAATGACGGTAAATGGCCCGCCTGGCATTATGCCCAGTACATGACCTTA
TGGGACTTTCCTACTTGGCAGTACATCTACGTATTAGTCATCGCTATTACCATGGTGATGCGGTTTTGGC
AGTACATCAATGGGCGTGGATAGCGGTTTGACTCACGGGGATTTCCAAGTCTCCACCCCATTGACGTCAA
TGGGAGTTTGTTTTGGCACCAAAATCAACGGGACTTTCCAAAATGTCGTAACAACTCCGCCCCATTGACG
CAAATGGGCGGTAGGCGTGTACGGTGGGAGGTCTATATAAGCAGAGCTCTCTGGCTAACTAGAGAACCCA
CTGCTTACTGGCTTATCGAAATTAATACGACTCACTATAGGGAGACCCAAGCTGGCTAGCGTTTAAACTT
AAGCTTGGTACCGAGCTCGGATCCACTAGTCCAGTGTGGTGGAATTCTGCAGATATCCAGCACAGTGGCG
GCCGCGCCACCATGAAGACGATCATCGCCCTGAGCTACATCTTCTGCCTGGTATTCGCCGACTACAAGGA
CGATGATGACGCCAGCATCGATATGGACAGCCCCATTCAAATCTTCCGGGGCGAGCCCGGACCAACCTGC
GCTCCAAGCGCTTGCCTGCCACCGAATTCTAGTGCATGGTTCCCAGGGTGGGCAGAGCCCGATAGCAATG
GCTCAGCCGGGTCCGAGGATGCGCAGCTTGAACCCGCTCACATCTCACCCGCTATCCCTGTCATTATTAC
GGCAGTCTACTCAGTTGTTTTCGTTGTGGGCCTGGTTGGAAATAGCCTCGTGATGTTTGTGATTATCAGG
TATACTAAAATGAAGACCGCCACGAATATCTACATCTTTAACCTGGCTCTGGCTGACGCCTTGGTGACCA
CCACTATGCCATTTCAGTCCACCGTCTATCTTATGAACTCTTGGCCATTCGGCGACGTTCTGTGCAAGAT
TGTCATTTCCATTGACTATTATAATATGTTTACATCAATCTTTACGCTTACAATGATGAGCGTGGACCGA
TACATTGCTGTTTGCCATCCGGTGAAAGCACTGGATTTTCGCACCCCCTTGAAGGCCAAGATTATCAATA
TCTGTATTTGGCTCCTGTCCTCATCCGTCGGAATTTCCGCCATTGTCTTGGGTGGTACAAAGGTGAGGGA
GGACGTGGACGTTATAGAGTGCAGCCTGCAGTTCCCTGACGATGACTACAGCTGGTGGGACCTTTTTATG
AAGATCTGTGTCTTCATTTTTGCTTTCGTCATCCCCGTGCTGATTATCATAGTGTGCTATACACTGATGA
TATTGCGGCTGAAATCTGTGCGCCTGCTGAGCGGCAGCCGCGAAAAGGATCGGAATCTGCGCCGAATCAC
ACGCCTCGTGCTGGTTGTAGTCGCTGTCTTCGTGGTATGCTGGACCCCAATCCACATTTTCATCCTGGTG
GAAGCTCTGGGATCCACCTCTCACTCCACTGCCGCACTTAGCTCATATTACTTCTGCATTGCCTTGGGCT
ACACTAATTCCTCACTGAATCCCATTCTGTACGCATTTCTTGACGAGAACTTCAAACGGTGCTTTAGAGA
CTTTTGCTTCCCCCTCAAGATGCGCATGGAGCGGCAGTCAACCAGCCGAGTCCGGAATACGGTCCAGGAT
CCCGCCTATCTGCGGGACATCGACGGCATGAACAAGCCTGTGTAGCTCGAGTCCGACGGCATGAACAAGC
CTGTGTAGCTCGAGTCTAGAGGGCCCGTTTAAACCCGCTGATCAGCCTCGACTGTGCCTTCTAGTTGCCA
GCCATCTGTTGTTTGCCCCTCCCCCGTGCCTTCCTTGACCCTGGAAGGTGCCACTCCCACTGTCCTTTCC
TAATAAAATGAGGAAATTGCATCGCATTGTCTGAGTAGGTGTCATTCTATTCTGGGGGGTGGGGTGGGGC
AGGACAGCAAGGGGGAGGATTGGGAAGACAATAGCAGGCATGCTGGGGATGCGGTGGGCTCTATGGCTTC
TGAGGCGGAAAGAACCAGCTGGGGCTCTAGGGGGTATCCCC
[124 nt withheld, positions 2562-2685]
C
[91 nt withheld, positions 2687-2777]
A
[49 nt withheld, positions 2779-2827]
CCTTTGACGTTGGAGTCCACGTTCTTT
[37 nt withheld, positions 2855-2891]
ACCCTATCTCGGTCTATTCTTTTGATTTATAAGGGATTTTGCCGATTTCGGCCTATTGGTTAAAAAATGA
GCTGATTTAACAAAAATTTAACGCGAATTAATTCTGTGGAATGTGTGTCAGTTAGGGTGTGGAAAGTCCC
CAGGCTCCCCAGCAGGCAGAAGTATGCAAAGCATGCATCTCAATTAGTCAGCAACCAGGTGTGGAAAGTC
CCCAGGCTCCCCAGCAGGCAGAAGTATGCAAAGCATGCATCTCAATTAGTCAGCAACCATAGTCCCGCCC
CTAACTCCGCCCATCCCGCCCCTAACTCCGCCCAGTTCCGCCCATTCTCCGCCCCATGGCTGACTAATTT
TTTTTATTTATGCAGAGGCCGAGGCCGCCTCTGCCTCTGAGCTATTCCAGAAGTAGTGAGGAGGCTTTTT
TGGAGGCCTAGGCTTTTGCAAAAAGCTCCCGGGAGCTTGTATATCCATTTTCGGATCTGATCAAGAGACA
GGATGAGGATCGTTTCGCATGATTGAACAAGATGGATTGCACGCAGGTTCTCCGGCCGCTTGGGTGGAGA
GGCTATTCGGCTATGACTGGGCACAACAGACAATCGGCTGCTCTGATGCCGCCGTGTTCCGGCTGTCAGC
GCAGGGGCGCCCGGTTCTTTTTGTCAAGACCGACCTGTCCGGTGCCCTGAATGAACTGCAGGACGAGGCA
GCGCGGCTATCGTGGCTGGCCACGACGGGCGTTCCTTGCGCAGCTGTGCTCGACGTTGTCACTGAAGCGG
GAAGGGACTGGCTGCTATTGGGCGAAGTGCCGGGGCAGGATCTCCTGTCATCTCACCTTGCTCCTGCCGA
GAAAGTATCCATCATGGCTGATGCAATGCGGCGGCTGCATACGCTTGATCCGGCTACCTGCCCATTCGAC
CACCAAGCGAAACATCGCATCGAGCGAGCACGTACTCGGATGGAAGCCGGTCTTGTCGATCAGGATGATC
TGGACGAAGAGCATCAGGGGCTCGCGCCAGCCGAACTGTTCGCCAGGCTCAAGGCGCGCATGCCCGACGG
CGAGGATCTCGTCGTGACCCATGGCGATGCCTGCTTGCCGAATATCATGGTGGAAAATGGCCGCTTTTCT
GGATTCATCGACTGTGGCCGGCTGGGTGTGGCGGACCGCTATCAGGACATAGCGTTGGCTACCCGTGATA
TTGCTGAAGAGCTTGGCGGCGAATGGGCTGACCGCTTCCTCGTGCTTTACGGTATCGCCGCTCCCGATTC
GCAGCGCATCGCCTTCTATCGCCTTCTTGACGAGTTCTTCTGAGCGGGACTCTGGGGTTCGAAATGACCG
ACCAAGCGACGCCCAACCTGCCATCACGAGATTTCGATTCCACCGCCGCCTTCTATGAAAGGTTGGGCTT
CGGAATCGTTTTCCGGGACGCCGGCTGGATGATCCTCCAGCGCGGGGATCTCATGCTGGAGTTCTTCGCC
CACCCCAACTTGTTTATTGCAGCTTATAATGGTTACAAATAAAGCAATAGCATCACAAATTTCACAAATA
AAGCATTTTTTTCACTGCATTCTAGTTGTGGTTTGTCCAAACTCATCAATGTATCTTATCATGTCTGTAT
ACCGTCGACCTCTAGCTAGAGCTTGGCGTAATCATGGTCATAGCTGTTTCCTGTGTGAAATTGTTATCCG
CTCACAATTCCACACAACATACGAGCCGGAAGCATAAAGTGTAAAGCCTGGGGTGCCTAATGAGTGAGCT
AACTCACATTAATTGCGTTGCGCTCACTGCCCGCTTTCCAGTCGGGAAACCTGTCGTGCCAGCTGCATTA
ATGAATCGGCCAACGCGCGGGGAGAGGCGGTTTGCGTATTGGGCGCTCTTCCGCTTCCTCGCTCACTGAC
TCGCTGCGCTCGGTCGTTCGGCTGCGGCGAGCGGTATCAGCTCACTCAAAGGCGGTAATACGGTTATCCA
CAGAATCAGGGGATAACGCAGGAAAGAACATGTGAGCAAAAGGCCAGCAAAAGGCCAGGAACCGTAAAAA
GGCCGCGTTGCTGGCGTTTTTCCATAGGCTCCGCCCCCCTGACGAGCATCACAAAAATCGACGCTCAAGT
CAGAGGTGGCGAAACCCGACAGGACTATAAAGATACCAGGCGTTTCCCCCTGGAAGCTCCCTCGTGCGCT
CTCCTGTTCCGACCCTGCCGCTTACCGGATACCTGTCCGCCTTTCTCCCTTCGGGAAGCGTGGCGCTTTC
TCATAGCTCACGCTGTAGGTATCTCAGTTCGGTGTAGGTCGTTCGCTCCAAGCTGGGCTGTGTGCACGAA
CCCCCCGTTCAGCCCGACCGCTGCGCCTTATCCGGTAACTATCGTCTTGAGTCCAACCCGGTAAGACACG
ACTTATCGCCACTGGCAGCAGCCACTGGTAACAGGATTAACAGAGCGAGGTATGTAGGCGGTGCTACAGA
GTTCTTGAAGTGGTGGCCTAACTACGGCTACACTAGAAGAACAGTATTTGGTATCTGCGCTCTGCTGAAG
CCAGTTACCTTCGGAAAAAGAGTTGGTAGCTCTTGATCCGGCAAACAAACCACCGCTGGTAGCGGTGGTT
TTTTTGTTTGCAAGCAGCAGATTACGCGCAGAAAAAAAGGATCTCAAGAAGATCCTTTGATCTTTTCTAC
GGGGTCTGACGCTCAGTGGAACGAAAACTCACGTTAAGGGATTTTGGTCATGAGATTATCAAAAAGGATC
TTCACCTAGATCCTTTTAAATTAAAAATGAAGTTTTAAATCAATCTAAAGTATATATGAGTAAACTTGGT
CTGACAGTTACCAATGCTTAATCAGTGAGGCACCTATCTCAGCGATCTGTCTATTTCGTTCATCCATAGT
TGCCTGACTCCCCGTCGTGTAGATAACTACGATACGGGAGGGCTTACCATCTGGCCCCAGTGCTGCAATG
ATACCGCGAGACCCACGCTCACCGGCTCCAGATTTATCAGCAATAAACCAGCCAGCCGGAAGGGCCGAGC
GCAGAAGTGGTCCTGCAACTTTATCCGCCTCCATCCAGTCTATTAATTGTTGCCGGGAAGCTAGAGTAAG
TAGTTCGCCAGTTAATAGTTTGCGCAACGTTGTTGCCATTGCTACAGGCATCGTGGTGTCACGCTCGTCG
TTTGGTATGGCTTCATTCAGCTCCGGTTCCCAACGATCAAGGCGAGTTACATGATCCCCCATGTTGTGCA
AAAAAGCGGTTAGCTCCTTCGGTCCTCCGATCGTTGTCAGAAGTAAGTTGGCCGCAGTGTTATCACTCAT
GGTTATGGCAGCACTGCATAATTCTCTTACTGTCATGCCATCCGTAAGATGCTTTTCTGTGACTGGTGAG
TACTCAACCAAGTCATTCTGAGAATAGTGTATGCGGCGACCGAGTTGCTCTTGCCCGGCGTCAATACGGG
ATAATACCGCGCCACATAGCAGAACTTTAAAAGTGCTCATCATTGGAAAACGTTCTTCGGGGCGAAAACT
CTCAAGGATCTTACCGCTGTTGAGATCCAGTTCGATGTAACCCACTCGTGCACCCAACTGATCTTCAGCA
TCTTTTACTTTCACCAGCGTTTCTGGGTGAGCAAAAACAGGAAGGCAAAATGCCGCAAAAAAGGGAATAA
GGGCGACACGGAAATGTTGAATACTCATACTCTTCCTTTTTCAATATTATTGAAGCATTTATCAGGGTTA
TTGTCTCATGAGCGGATACATATTTGAATGTATTTAGAAAAATAAACAAATAGGGGTTCCGCGCACATTT
CCCCGAAAAGTGCCACCTGACGTC
